Addgene plasmid #247991: V5-BS2-TRFLE-NLS
Purpose: BS2-TRFLE mammalian expression plasmid (nuclear localization sequence)
Depositing lab: Jeffrey Martell. Depositing organization: University of Wisconsin, Madison. Publication: Directed Evolution of Enzymes for Bioorthogonal Chemistry Using Acid Chloride Proximity Labeling. Ogorek AN, Pani S, Mertick-Sykes EJ, Momirov J, Lao Y, Mejia FB, Chan RST, Huang X, Dickinson BC, Martell JD. ACS Cent. Sci. 2026, 10.1021/acscentsci.5c01746.
Backbone
  Vector backbone: d0
  Vector type: Mammalian Expression
Growth in bacteria
  Bacterial resistance: Kanamycin, 50 μg/mL
  Growth temperature: 37°C
  Growth strain: DH5alpha
  Copy number: Unknown
Gene/Insert
  Gene/Insert name: BS2-TRFLE Esterase
  Species: Bacillus subtilis
  Insert size (bp): 1566
  Promoter: CMV
  Tag / fusion protein: V5 Tag (N terminal on insert); NLS (Nuclear Localization Sequence) (C terminal on insert)
  Cloning method: Gibson Cloning
  Sequencing primers: 5′ CGCAAATGGGCGGTAGGCGTG
Terms and licenses: Academic/Nonprofit Terms; Industry Terms: Not Available to Industry
Depositor comments: Please visit https://doi.org/10.26434/chemrxiv-2025-d6bzr for ChemRxiv preprint.
How to cite: V5-BS2-TRFLE-NLS was a gift from Jeffrey Martell (Addgene plasmid # 247991 ; http://n2t.net/addgene:247991 ; RRID:Addgene_247991)
