[The description below was written by a language model from this plasmid's Addgene catalogue record and pLannotate feature annotations shown in this document.]
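Description:
V5-BS2-TRFLE-NLS is a 5.3 kb mammalian expression plasmid built on a backbone the depositor calls d0. It is propagated in E. coli through a high-copy ColE1/pUC-type origin and selected with kanamycin via a Tn5-derived NeoR/KanR (aph(3')-II) gene. A cer region, the ColE1 recombination site that helps resolve plasmid multimers into monomers, is also annotated. Short Tn5 transposase fragments next to the resistance gene appear to be remnants of the marker's origin rather than functional elements. No eukaryotic promoter is annotated upstream of the resistance gene, so the record does not show that it could be used for G418 selection in mammalian cells.

The payload is BS2-TRFLE, a variant of the Bacillus subtilis esterase BS2, which the feature table matches to pnbA, the p-nitrobenzyl esterase. Expression is driven by the human CMV immediate-early enhancer and promoter, followed by a chimeric β-globin/immunoglobulin intron that typically improves transcript processing and expression. The catalogue lists an N-terminal V5 epitope tag for detection; it is not separately annotated in the feature table, but the gap before the pnbA match and the stated 1,566 bp insert size leave room for it. At the C-terminus, a bipartite nucleoplasmin nuclear localization signal directs the enzyme to the nucleus. Downstream lie a pUC-type multiple cloning site, small fragments of a SET1 tag and T7 terminator that look like cloning leftovers, and an SV40 poly(A) signal, which is annotated on the reverse strand.

The record does not define the changes denoted by "TRFLE". The associated publication concerns directed evolution of enzymes for bioorthogonal chemistry using proximity labeling, which suggests the plasmid is meant to express an evolved esterase in the nuclei of mammalian cells.
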