Features (pLannotate 1.2.2; 15 found; start..end, strand, type, name):
    116..399     +  misc_feature   cer region: ColE1-derived recombination site that helps to maintain plasmids as monomers
    592..969     +  enhancer       CMV enhancer: human cytomegalovirus immediate early enhancer
    971..1170    +  promoter       CMV promoter: human cytomegalovirus (CMV) immediate early promoter
   1309..1441    +  intron         chimeric intron: chimera between introns from human β-globin and immunoglobulin heavy chain genes
   1536..2999    +  CDS            pnbA: PNBA_BACSU - Also known as estB. Experimental evidence at protein level: Swiss-Prot protein existence level 1. Catalyzes hydrolysis of several beta-lactam antibiotic PNB esters to the corresponding free acid and PNB alcohol. From Bacillus subtilis (strain 168).
   3006..3053    +  CDS            nucleoplasmin NLS: bipartite nuclear localization signal from nucleoplasmin
   3066..3121    +  misc_feature   MCS: pUC18/19 multiple cloning site
   3128..3177    +  CDS            SET1 (fragment): solubility-enhancement tag derived from T7 phage gene 10B
   3185..3204    +  terminator     T7 terminator (fragment): transcription terminator for bacteriophage T7 RNA polymerase
   3226..3347    -  polyA_signal   SV40 poly(A) signal: SV40 polyadenylation signal
   3370..3438    -  CDS            large T antigen (fragment): large T antigen from SV40 (simian virus 40)
   3459..3611    -  CDS            tnpA (fragment): TN5P_ECOLX - Also known as tnp. Experimental evidence at protein level: Swiss-Prot protein existence level 1. Mediates transposition of transposon Tn5 by a 'cut and paste' mechanism. First, the monomeric transposase binds the 19 bp inverted DNA repeats flanking the transposon. Then, dimerization of the DNA- bound transposase creates a synaptic DNA complex. After nicking of the first DNA strand, excision of the transposon proceeds through a series of intermediates. The transposase then mediates the insertion of the transposon at a new site by strand transfer. The activity of the wild- type tran
   3613..3714    +  CDS            tnpA (fragment): TN5P_ECOLX - Also known as tnp. Experimental evidence at protein level: Swiss-Prot protein existence level 1. Mediates transposition of transposon Tn5 by a 'cut and paste' mechanism. First, the monomeric transposase binds the 19 bp inverted DNA repeats flanking the transposon. Then, dimerization of the DNA- bound transposase creates a synaptic DNA complex. After nicking of the first DNA strand, excision of the transposon proceeds through a series of intermediates. The transposase then mediates the insertion of the transposon at a new site by strand transfer. The activity of the wild- type tran
   3746..4540    +  CDS            NeoR/KanR: aminoglycoside phosphotransferase from Tn5; aph(3')-II (or nptII); confers resistance to neomycin, kanamycin, and G418 (Geneticin®)
   4712..5300    -  rep_origin     ori: high-copy-number ColE1/pMB1/pBR322/pUC origin of replication
>Addgene plasmid #247991 | V5-BS2-TRFLE-NLS | addgene full sequence | sequence record 498860 | Addgene NGS Result
GAAGATCCTTTGATCTTTTCTACGGGGTCTGACGCTCAGTGGAACGAAAACTCACGTTAAGTGATTTTGG
TCATGAGATTATCAAAAAGGATCTTCACCTAGATCCTTTTATAGTCCGGAAATACAGGAACGCACGCTGG
ATGGCCCTTCGCTGGGATGGTGAAACCATGAAAAATGGCAGCTTCAGTGGATTAAGTGGGGGTAATGTGG
CCTGTACCCTCTGGTTGCATAGGTATTCATACGGTTAAAATTTATCAGGCGCGATTGCGGCAGTTTTTCG
GGTGGTTTGTTGCCATTTTTACCTGTCTGCTGCCGTGATCGCGCTGAACGCGTTTTAGCGGTGCGTACAA
TTAAGGGATTATGGTAAATCCACTTACTGTCTGCCCTCGTAGCCATCGAGATAAACCGCAGTACTCCGGC
CACGATGCGTCCGGCGTAGAGGATCGAGATCTTCAATATTGGCCATTAGCCATATTATTCATTGGTTATA
TAGCATAAATCAATATTGGCTATTGGCCATTGCATACGTTGTATCTATATCATAATATGTACATTTATAT
TGGCTCATGTCCAATATGACCGCCATGTTGGCATTGATTATTGACTAGTTATTAATAGTAATCAATTACG
GGGTCATTAGTTCATAGCCCATATATGGAGTTCCGCGTTACATAACTTACGGTAAATGGCCCGCCTGGCT
GACCGCCCAACGACCCCCGCCCATTGACGTCAATAATGACGTATGTTCCCATAGTAACGCCAATAGGGAC
TTTCCATTGACGTCAATGGGTGGAGTATTTACGGTAAACTGCCCACTTGGCAGTACATCAAGTGTATCAT
ATGCCAAGTCCGCCCCCTATTGACGTCAATGACGGTAAATGGCCCGCCTGGCATTATGCCCAGTACATGA
CCTTACGGGACTTTCCTACTTGGCAGTACATCTACGTATTAGTCATCGCTATTACCATGGTGATGCGGTT
TTGGCAGTACACCAATGGGCGTGGATAGCGGTTTGACTCACGGGGATTTCCAAGTCTCCACCCCATTGAC
GTCAATGGGAGTTTGTTTTGGCACCAAAATCAACGGGACTTTCCAAAATGTCGTAATAACCCCGCCCCGT
TGACGCAAATGGGCGGTAGGCGTGTACGGTGGGAGGTCTATATAAGCAGAGCTGGTTTAGTGAACCGTCA
GATCACTAGAAGCTTTATTGCGGTAGTTTATCACAGTTAAATTGCTAACGCAGTCAGTGCTTCTGACACA
ACAGTCTCGAACTTAAGCTGCAGAAGTTGGTCGTGAGGCACTGGGCAGGTAAGTATCAAGGTTACAAGAC
AGGTTTAAGGAGACCAATAGAAACTGGGCTTGTCGAGACAGAGAAGACTCTTGCGTTTCTGATAGGCACC
TATTGGTCTTACTGACATCCACTTTGCCTTTCTCTCCACAGGTGTCCACTCCCAGTTCAATTACAGCTCT
TAAGGCTAGAGTATGCCACCATGGGCAAGCCCATCCCCAACCCCCTGCTGGGCCTGGACAGCACCACTCA
TCAAATAGTAACGACTCAATACGGCAAAGTAAAAGGCACAACGGAAAACGGCGTACATAAGTGGAAAGGC
ATTCCCTATGCCAAGCCGCCTGTCGGACAATGGCGTTTTAAAGCACCTGAGCCGCCTGAAGTGTGGGAAG
ATGTGCTTGATGCCACAGCGTACGGCTCTATTTGCCCGCAGCCGTCTGATTTGCTGTCACTTTCGTATAC
TGAGCTGCCCCGCCAGTCCGAGGATTGCTTGTATGTCAATGTATTTGCGCCTGACACCCCAAGTAAAAAT
CTTCCTGTCATGGTGTGGATTCACGGAGGCGCTTTTTATCTAGGAGCGGGCAGTGAGCCATTGTATGACG
GATCAAAACTTGCGGCACAGGGAGAAGTCATTGTCGTTACATTGAACTATCGGCTGGGGCCGTTTGGCTT
TTTGCACTTGTCTTCATTTAATGAGGCGTATTCTGATAACCTTGGGCTTTTAGACCAAGCCGCCGCGCTG
AAATGGGTGCGAGAGAATATTTCAGCGTTTGGCGGTGATCCCGATAACGTAACAGTATTTGGAGAATCTG
CCGGCGGGATGAGCATTGCCGCGCTGCTTGCTATGCCTGCGGCAAAAGGCCTGTTCCAGAAAGCAATCAT
GGAGAGCGGCGCTTCTCGAACGCTGACGAAAGAACAAGCGGCGAGCACCTCGGCAGCCTTCTTACAGGTC
CTTGGGATTAACGAGGGCCAACTGGATAAATTGCATACGGTTTCTGCGGAAGATTTGCTAAAAGCGGCTG
ATCAGCTTCGGATTGCAGAAAAAGAGAATATCTTTCGGCTGTTCTTCCAGCCCGCCCTTGATCCGAAAAC
GCTGCCTGAAGAACCAGAAAAAGCGATCGCAGAAGGGGCTGCTTCCGGTATTCCGCTATTAATTGGAACA
ACCCGTGATGAAGGATATTTATTTTTCACCCCGGATTCAGACGTTCATTCTCAGGAAACGCTTGATACAG
CGCTCGAGTATTTACTAGGGAAGCCGCTGGCAGAGAAAGTTGCCGATTTGTATCCGCGTTCTCTGGAAAG
CCAAATTCACATGATGACTGATTTATTCTTTTGGCGCCCTGCCGTCGCCTATGCATCCGCACAGTCTCAT
TACGCCCCTGTCTGGATGTACAGGTTCGATTGGCACCCGAAGAAGCCGCCGTACAATAAAGCGTTTCACG
CATTAGAGCTTCCTTTTGTCTTTGGAAATCTGGACGGATTGGAACGAATGGCAAAAGCGGAGATTACGGA
TGAGGTGAAACAGCTTTCTCACACGATACAATCAGCGTGGATCACGTTCGCCAAAACAGGAAACCCAAGC
ACCGAAGCTGTGAATTGGCCTGCGTATCATGAAGAAACGAGAGAGACGCTGATTTTAGACTCAGAGATTA
CGATCGAAAACGATCCCGAATCTGAAAAAAGGCAGGAGCTATTCCCTTCAAAAGGAGAAGGATCCAAAAG
GCCGGCGGCCACGAAAAAGGCCGGCCAGGCAAAAAAGAAAAAGTAATGTTTAAACGAATTCGGGCTCGGT
ACCCGGGGATCCTCTAGAGTCGACCTGCAGGCATGCAAGCTGATCCGGCTGCTAACAAAGCCCGAAAGGA
AGCTGAGTTGGCTGCTGCCACCGCTGAGCAATAACTAGCATAACCCCTTGGGGCGGCCGCTTCGAGCAGA
CATGATAAGATACATTGATGAGTTTGGACAAACCACAACTAGAATGCAGTGAAAAAAATGCTTTATTTGT
GAAATTTGTGATGCTATTGCTTTATTTGTAACCATTATAAGCTGCAATAAACAAGTTAACAACAACAATT
GCATTCATTTTATGTTTCAGGTTCAGGGGGAGATGTGGGAGGTTTTTTTAAGCAAGTAAAACCTCTACAA
ATGTGGTAAAATCGAATTCTAATGGATCCTCTTTGCGCTTGCGTTTTCCCTTGTCCAGATAGCCCAGTAG
CTGACATTCATCCGGGGTCAGCACCGTTTCTGCGGACTGGCTTTCTACGTGTTCCGCTTCCTTTAGCAGC
CCTTGCGCCCTGAGTGCTTGCGGCAGCGTGAGCTTCAAAAGAATTGCCAGCTGGGGCGCCCTCTGGTAAG
GTTGGGAAGCCCTGCAAAGTAAACTGGATGGCTTTCTTGCCGCCAAGGATCTGATGGCGCAGGGGATCAA
GATCTGATCAAGAGACAGGATGACGGTCGTTTAGCATGCTTGAACAAGATGGATTGCACGCAGGTTCTCC
GGCCGCTTGGGTGGAGAGGCTATTCGGCTATGACTGGGCACAACAGACAATCGGCTGCTCTGATGCCGCC
GTGTTCCGGCTGTCAGCGCAGGGGCGCCCGGTTCTTTTTGTCAAGACCGACCTGTCCGGTGCCCTGAATG
AACTGCAGGACGAGGCAGCGCGGCTATCGTGGCTGGCCACGACGGGCGTTCCTTGCGCAGCTGTGCTCGA
CGTTGTCACTGAAGCGGGAAGGGACTGGCTGCTATTGGGCGAAGTGCCGGGGCAGGATCTCCTGTCATCT
CACCTTGCTCCTGCCGAGAAAGTATCCATCATGGCTGATGCAATGCGGCGGCTGCATACGCTTGATCCGG
CTACCTGCCCATTCGACCACCAAGCGAAACATCGCATCGAGCGAGCACGCACTCGGATGGAAGCCGGTCT
TGTCGATCAGGATGATCTGGACGAAGAGCATCAGGGGCTCGCGCCAGCCGAACTGTTCGCCAAGCTCAAG
GCGCGTATGCCGGATGGTGAGGATCTCGTCGTGACTCATGGCGATGCCTGCTTGCCGAATATCATGGTGG
AAAATGGCCGCTTTTCTGGATTCATCGACTGTGGCCGGCTGGGTGTGGCGGACCGCTATCAGGACATAGC
GTTGGCTACCCGTGATATTGCTGAAGAGCTTGGCGGCGAATGGGCTGACCGCTTCCTCGTGCTTTACGGT
ATCGCCGCTCCCGATTCGCAGCGCATCGCCTTCTATCGCCTTCTTGACGAGTTCTTCTGAGCGGGACTCT
GGGGTTCGAAATGACCGACCAAGCGACGCCCAACCGGTATCAGCTCACTCAAAGGCGGTAATACGGTTAT
CCACAGAATCAGGGGATAACGCAGGAAAGAACATGTGAGCAAAAGGCCAGCAAAAGGCCAGGAACCGTAA
AAAGGCCGCGTTGCTGGCGTTTTTCCATAGGCTCCGCCCCCCTGACGAGCATCACAAAAATCGACGCTCA
AGTCAGAGGTGGCGAAACCCGACAGGACTATAAAGATACCAGGCGTTTCCCCCTGGAAGCTCCCTCGTGC
GCTCTCCTGTTCCGACCCTGCCGCTTACCGGATACCTGTCCGCCTTTCTCCCTTCGGGAAGCGTGGCGCT
TTCTCATAGCTCACGCTGTAGGTATCTCAGTTCGGTGTAGGTCGTTCGCTCCAAGCTGGGCTGTGTGCAC
GAACCCCCCGTTCAGCCCGACCGCTGCGCCTTATCCGGTAACTATCGTCTTGAGTCCAACCCGGTAAGAC
ACGACTTATCGCCACTGGCAGCAGCCACTGGTAACAGGATTAGCAGAGCGAGGTATGTAGGCGGTGCTAC
AGAGTTCTTGAAGTGGTGGCCTAACTACGGCTACACTAGAAGGACAGTATTTGGTATCTGCGCTCTGCTG
AAGCCAGTTACCTTCGGAAAAAGAGTTGGTAGCTCTTGATCCGGCAAACAAACCACCGCTGGTAGCGGTG
GTTTTTTTGTTTGCAAGCAGCAGATTACGCGCAGAAAAAAAGGATTTCAA
